Addgene plasmid #136623: pCDNA3.0_mitoSNAP
Purpose: Plasmid encoding outer mitochondrial localization SNAP-Tag
Depositing lab: Kai Johnsson. Depositing organization: Max Planck Institute for Medical Research. Publication: Chemogenetic Control of Nanobodies. Farrants H, Tarnawski M, Muller TG, Otsuka S, Hiblot J, Koch B, Kueblbeck M, Krausslich HG, Ellenberg J, Johnsson K. Nat Methods. 2020 Feb 17. pii: 10.1038/s41592-020-0746-7. doi: 10.1038/s41592-020-0746-7. PubMed 32066961.
Backbone
  Vector backbone: pCDNA3.0
  Total vector size (bp): 6040
  Vector type: Mammalian Expression
  Selectable markers: Neomycin (select with G418)
Growth in bacteria
  Bacterial resistance: Ampicillin, 100 μg/mL
  Growth temperature: 37°C
  Growth strain: DH5alpha
  Copy number: High Copy
Gene/Insert
  Gene/Insert name: NTOM20-SNAP-Tag
  Species: Synthetic
  Insert size (bp): 657
  Promoter: CMV
  Cloning method: Gibson Cloning
  Sequencing primers: 5′ CMV_Fwd; 3′ BGH_Rev
Terms and licenses: Academic/Nonprofit Terms; Industry Terms: Not Available to Industry
How to cite: pCDNA3.0_mitoSNAP was a gift from Kai Johnsson (Addgene plasmid # 136623 ; http://n2t.net/addgene:136623 ; RRID:Addgene_136623)
