[The description below was written by a language model from this plasmid's Addgene catalogue record and pLannotate feature annotations shown in this document.]
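Description:
pCDNA3.0_mitoSNAP is a mammalian expression plasmid built on the pCDNA3.0 backbone that directs a SNAP-tag to the outer mitochondrial membrane. It is maintained in E. coli through a high-copy ColE1/pUC-type origin and an ampicillin resistance gene (β-lactamase with its own promoter), and it also carries an f1 origin. For selection in mammalian cells, an SV40 enhancer/early promoter drives the neomycin phosphotransferase gene, terminated by an SV40 polyadenylation signal, allowing G418 selection of stable transfectants. The catalogue lists a total size of 6040 bp, while the sequenced record is 6,084 nt; the difference is small and is not explained in the record.

The payload is a synthetic 657 bp fusion, NTOM20-SNAP-Tag, inserted by Gibson cloning between the CMV immediate early enhancer/promoter and the bovine growth hormone polyadenylation signal. The feature table shows a short N-terminal fragment of human TOMM20, a receptor component of the outer-membrane translocase, followed directly by a coding region annotated as a fragment of human MGMT. That second annotation corresponds to the SNAP-tag, which is an engineered derivative of this O6-alkylguanine-DNA alkyltransferase that reacts covalently and irreversibly with benzylguanine-based substrates. The TOM20 segment serves as the targeting and anchoring element, consistent with the stated purpose of outer mitochondrial localization. T7 and SP6 promoters flank the insert, as is standard in this backbone. A few short annotated fragments (HIV-1 LTR, ble, lacI, bom) appear to be backbone remnants or homology hits rather than functional parts. The construct comes from work on chemogenetic control of nanobodies, and suits labelling the mitochondrial surface with SNAP substrates or recruiting them to it.
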