Features (pLannotate 1.2.2; 22 found; start..end, strand, type, name):
      1..380     +  enhancer       CMV enhancer: human cytomegalovirus immediate early enhancer
    381..584     +  promoter       CMV promoter: human cytomegalovirus (CMV) immediate early promoter
    580..613     +  LTR            5' LTR (truncated) (fragment): truncated 5' long terminal repeat (LTR) from HIV-1
    629..647     +  promoter       T7 promoter: promoter for bacteriophage T7 RNA polymerase
    667..777     +  CDS            TOMM20 (fragment): TOM20_HUMAN - Also known as KIAA0016. Experimental evidence at protein level: Swiss-Prot protein existence level 1. Central component of the receptor complex responsible for the recognition and translocation of cytosolically synthesized mitochondrial preproteins. Together with TOM22 functions as the transit peptide receptor at the surface of the mitochondrion outer membrane and facilitates the movement of preproteins into the TOM40 translocation pore (By similarity). Required for the translocation across the mitochondrial outer membrane of cytochrome P450 monooxygenases. From Homo sapiens (Hum
    778..1320    +  CDS            MGMT (fragment): MGMT_HUMAN - Experimental evidence at protein level: Swiss-Prot protein existence level 1. Involved in the cellular defense against the biological effects of O6-methylguanine (O6-MeG) and O4-methylthymine (O4-MeT) in DNA. Repairs the methylated nucleobase in DNA by stoichiometrically transferring the methyl group to a cysteine residue in the enzyme. This is a suicide reaction: the enzyme is irreversibly inactivated. From Homo sapiens (Human).
   1403..1421    -  promoter       SP6 promoter: promoter for bacteriophage SP6 RNA polymerase
   1447..1671    +  polyA_signal   bGH poly(A) signal: bovine growth hormone polyadenylation signal
   1675..1696    +  promoter       SV40 promoter (fragment): SV40 enhancer and early promoter
   1717..2145    +  rep_origin     f1 ori (sequence partly withheld): f1 bacteriophage origin of replication; arrow indicates direction of (+) strand synthesis
   2159..2488    +  promoter       SV40 promoter: SV40 enhancer and early promoter
   2555..3346    +  CDS            neo: KKA2_KLEPN - Also known as kan, nptII. Experimental evidence at protein level: Swiss-Prot protein existence level 1. Resistance to kanamycin, neomycin, paromomycin, ribostamycin, butirosin and gentamicin B. From Klebsiella pneumoniae.
   3370..3528    +  CDS            ble (fragment): BLE_KLEPN - Experimental evidence at protein level: Swiss-Prot protein existence level 1. Binding protein with a strong affinity to the bleomycin family of antibiotics. Binds to CL990; an antimitotic-antibiotic compound. From Klebsiella pneumoniae.
   3523..3644    +  polyA_signal   SV40 poly(A) signal: SV40 polyadenylation signal
   3717..3733    -  protein_bind   lac operator: The lac repressor binds to the lac operator to inhibit transcription in E. coli. This inhibition can be relieved by adding lactose or isopropyl-β-D-thiogalactopyranoside (IPTG). lac repressor encoded by lacI
   3741..3771    -  promoter       lac promoter: promoter for the E. coli lac operon
   3786..3807    -  protein_bind   CAP binding site: CAP binding activates transcription in the presence of cAMP. E. coli catabolite activator protein
   3820..3912    -  CDS            lacI (fragment): lac repressor; lacI; The lac repressor binds to the lac operator to inhibit transcription in E. coli. This inhibition can be relieved by adding lactose or isopropyl-β-D-thiogalactopyranoside (IPTG).
   4095..4683    -  rep_origin     ori: high-copy-number ColE1/pMB1/pBR322/pUC origin of replication
   4854..5714    -  CDS            AmpR: β-lactamase; bla; confers resistance to ampicillin, carbenicillin, and related antibiotics
   5715..5819    -  promoter       AmpR promoter: bla
   5878..5930    -  misc_feature   bom (fragment): basis of mobility region from pBR322
>Addgene plasmid #136623 | pCDNA3.0_mitoSNAP | addgene full sequence | sequence record 269202 | Addgene NGS Result
GACATTGATTATTGACTAGTTATTAATAGTAATCAATTACGGGGTCATTAGTTCATAGCCCATATATGGA
GTTCCGCGTTACATAACTTACGGTAAATGGCCCGCCTGGCTGACCGCCCAACGACCCCCGCCCATTGACG
TCAATAATGACGTATGTTCCCATAGTAACGCCAATAGGGACTTTCCATTGACGTCAATGGGTGGAGTATT
TACGGTAAACTGCCCACTTGGCAGTACATCAAGTGTATCATATGCCAAGTACGCCCCCTATTGACGTCAA
TGACGGTAAATGGCCCGCCTGGCATTATGCCCAGTACATGACCTTATGGGACTTTCCTACTTGGCAGTAC
ATCTACGTATTAGTCATCGCTATTACCATGGTGATGCGGTTTTGGCAGTACATCAATGGGCGTGGATAGC
GGTTTGACTCACGGGGATTTCCAAGTCTCCACCCCATTGACGTCAATGGGAGTTTGTTTTGGCACCAAAA
TCAACGGGACTTTCCAAAATGTCGTAACAACTCCGCCCCATTGACGCAAATGGGCGGTAGGCGTGTACGG
TGGGAGGTCTATATAAGCAGAGCTCTCTGGCTAACTAGAGAACCCACTGCTTACTGGCTTATCGAAATTA
ATACGACTCACTATAGGGAGACCCAGCGGCCGCACCATGGTGGGCCGCAACAGCGCGATTGCAGCTGGAG
TGTGCGGCGCGCTGTTCATTGGCTATTGCATTTACTTTGATCGCAAACGCCGCAGCGATCCGAACTTTAA
ATCTAGAGATAAAGACTGCGAAATGAAACGCACTACCCTGGACAGCCCGCTTGGTAAACTGGAACTGAGC
GGTTGCGAGCAGGGCCTGCACGAAATCATTTTCCTGGGCAAAGGTACGAGCGCTGCGGATGCGGTCGAAG
TACCGGCTCCGGCTGCGGTTCTGGGTGGCCCGGAGCCGCTGATGCAGGCTACCGCATGGCTGAACGCATA
TTTTCACCAGCCAGAGGCGATTGAAGAGTTCCCTGTACCGGCCCTGCATCACCCGGTATTTCAGCAGGAA
TCCTTTACCCGTCAGGTACTGTGGAAACTGCTGAAAGTAGTGAAATTCGGCGAGGTGATCTCCTATTCCC
ATCTGGCGGCGCTGGCTGGCAACCCAGCGGCAACTGCGGCGGTGAAAACCGCTCTGTCTGGTAATCCGGT
GCCAATTCTGATCCCGTGCCACCGTGTGGTTCAGGGCGACCTGGACGTAGGTGGCTACGAAGGCGGCCTG
GCTGTGAAAGAATGGCTGCTGGCGCACGAAGGTCACCGTCTGGGTAAACCAGGCCTGGGCTAGTAACTAA
CTCGAGCATGCATCTAGAGGGTGACCGTGAGCAGCTAGTAACTAACTCGAGCATGCATCTAGAGGGCCCT
ATTCTATAGTGTCACCTAAATGCTAGAGCTCGCTGATCAGCCTCGACTGTGCCTTCTAGTTGCCAGCCAT
CTGTTGTTTGCCCCTCCCCCGTGCCTTCCTTGACCCTGGAAGGTGCCACTCCCACTGTCCTTTCCTAATA
AAATGAGGAAATTGCATCGCATTGTCTGAGTAGGTGTCATTCTATTCTGGGGGGTGGGGTGGGGCAGGAC
AGCAAGGGGGAGGATTGGGAAGACAATAGCAGGCATGCTGGGGATGCGGTGGGCTCTATGGCTTCTGAGG
CGGAAAGAACCAGCTGGGGCTCTAGGGGGTATCCCC
[124 nt withheld, positions 1717-1840]
C
[91 nt withheld, positions 1842-1932]
A
[49 nt withheld, positions 1934-1982]
CCTTTGACGTTGGAGTCCACGTTCTTT
[37 nt withheld, positions 2010-2046]
ACCCTATCTCGGTCTATTCTTTTGATTTATAAGGGATTTTGCCGATTTCGGCCTATTGGTTAAAAAATGA
GCTGATTTAACAAAAATTTAACGCGAATTAATTCTGTGGAATGTGTGTCAGTTAGGGTGTGGAAAGTCCC
CAGGCTCCCCAGCAGGCAGAAGTATGCAAAGCATGCATCTCAATTAGTCAGCAACCAGGTGTGGAAAGTC
CCCAGGCTCCCCAGCAGGCAGAAGTATGCAAAGCATGCATCTCAATTAGTCAGCAACCATAGTCCCGCCC
CTAACTCCGCCCATCCCGCCCCTAACTCCGCCCAGTTCCGCCCATTCTCCGCCCCATGGCTGACTAATTT
TTTTTATTTATGCAGAGGCCGAGGCCGCCTCTGCCTCTGAGCTATTCCAGAAGTAGTGAGGAGGCTTTTT
TGGAGGCCTAGGCTTTTGCAAAAAGCTCCCGGGAGCTTGTATATCCATTTTCGGATCTGATCAAGAGACA
GGATGAGGATCGTTTCGCATGATTGAACAAGATGGATTGCACGCAGGTTCTCCGGCCGCTTGGGTGGAGA
GGCTATTCGGCTATGACTGGGCACAACAGACAATCGGCTGCTCTGATGCCGCCGTGTTCCGGCTGTCAGC
GCAGGGGCGCCCGGTTCTTTTTGTCAAGACCGACCTGTCCGGTGCCCTGAATGAACTGCAGGACGAGGCA
GCGCGGCTATCGTGGCTGGCCACGACGGGCGTTCCTTGCGCAGCTGTGCTCGACGTTGTCACTGAAGCGG
GAAGGGACTGGCTGCTATTGGGCGAAGTGCCGGGGCAGGATCTCCTGTCATCTCACCTTGCTCCTGCCGA
GAAAGTATCCATCATGGCTGATGCAATGCGGCGGCTGCATACGCTTGATCCGGCTACCTGCCCATTCGAC
CACCAAGCGAAACATCGCATCGAGCGAGCACGTACTCGGATGGAAGCCGGTCTTGTCGATCAGGATGATC
TGGACGAAGAGCATCAGGGGCTCGCGCCAGCCGAACTGTTCGCCAGGCTCAAGGCGCGCATGCCCGACGG
CGAGGATCTCGTCGTGACCCATGGCGATGCCTGCTTGCCGAATATCATGGTGGAAAATGGCCGCTTTTCT
GGATTCATCGACTGTGGCCGGCTGGGTGTGGCGGACCGCTATCAGGACATAGCGTTGGCTACCCGTGATA
TTGCTGAAGAGCTTGGCGGCGAATGGGCTGACCGCTTCCTCGTGCTTTACGGTATCGCCGCTCCCGATTC
GCAGCGCATCGCCTTCTATCGCCTTCTTGACGAGTTCTTCTGAGCGGGACTCTGGGGTTCGAAATGACCG
ACCAAGCGACGCCCAACCTGCCATCACGAGATTTCGATTCCACCGCCGCCTTCTATGAAAGGTTGGGCTT
CGGAATCGTTTTCCGGGACGCCGGCTGGATGATCCTCCAGCGCGGGGATCTCATGCTGGAGTTCTTCGCC
CACCCCAACTTGTTTATTGCAGCTTATAATGGTTACAAATAAAGCAATAGCATCACAAATTTCACAAATA
AAGCATTTTTTTCACTGCATTCTAGTTGTGGTTTGTCCAAACTCATCAATGTATCTTATCATGTCTGTAT
ACCGTCGACCTCTAGCTAGAGCTTGGCGTAATCATGGTCATAGCTGTTTCCTGTGTGAAATTGTTATCCG
CTCACAATTCCACACAACATACGAGCCGGAAGCATAAAGTGTAAAGCCTGGGGTGCCTAATGAGTGAGCT
AACTCACATTAATTGCGTTGCGCTCACTGCCCGCTTTCCAGTCGGGAAACCTGTCGTGCCAGCTGCATTA
ATGAATCGGCCAACGCGCGGGGAGAGGCGGTTTGCGTATTGGGCGCTCTTCCGCTTCCTCGCTCACTGAC
TCGCTGCGCTCGGTCGTTCGGCTGCGGCGAGCGGTATCAGCTCACTCAAAGGCGGTAATACGGTTATCCA
CAGAATCAGGGGATAACGCAGGAAAGAACATGTGAGCAAAAGGCCAGCAAAAGGCCAGGAACCGTAAAAA
GGCCGCGTTGCTGGCGTTTTTCCATAGGCTCCGCCCCCCTGACGAGCATCACAAAAATCGACGCTCAAGT
CAGAGGTGGCGAAACCCGACAGGACTATAAAGATACCAGGCGTTTCCCCCTGGAAGCTCCCTCGTGCGCT
CTCCTGTTCCGACCCTGCCGCTTACCGGATACCTGTCCGCCTTTCTCCCTTCGGGAAGCGTGGCGCTTTC
TCATAGCTCACGCTGTAGGTATCTCAGTTCGGTGTAGGTCGTTCGCTCCAAGCTGGGCTGTGTGCACGAA
CCCCCCGTTCAGCCCGACCGCTGCGCCTTATCCGGTAACTATCGTCTTGAGTCCAACCCGGTAAGACACG
ACTTATCGCCACTGGCAGCAGCCACTGGTAACAGGATTAGCAGAGCGAGGTATGTAGGCGGTGCTACAGA
GTTCTTGAAGTGGTGGCCTAACTACGGCTACACTAGAAGAACAGTATTTGGTATCTGCGCTCTGCTGAAG
CCAGTTACCTTCGGAAAAAGAGTTGGTAGCTCTTGATCCGGCAAACAAACCACCGCTGGTAGCGGTGGTT
TTTTTGTTTGCAAGCAGCAGATTACGCGCAGAAAAAAAGGATCTCAAGAAGATCCTTTGATCTTTTCTAC
GGGGTCTGACGCTCAGTGGAACGAAAACTCACGTTAAGGGATTTTGGTCATGAGATTATCAAAAAGGATC
TTCACCTAGATCCTTTTAAATTAAAAATGAAGTTTTAAATCAATCTAAAGTATATATGAGTAAACTTGGT
CTGACAGTTACCAATGCTTAATCAGTGAGGCACCTATCTCAGCGATCTGTCTATTTCGTTCATCCATAGT
TGCCTGACTCCCCGTCGTGTAGATAACTACGATACGGGAGGGCTTACCATCTGGCCCCAGTGCTGCAATG
ATACCGCGAGACCCACGCTCACCGGCTCCAGATTTATCAGCAATAAACCAGCCAGCCGGAAGGGCCGAGC
GCAGAAGTGGTCCTGCAACTTTATCCGCCTCCATCCAGTCTATTAATTGTTGCCGGGAAGCTAGAGTAAG
TAGTTCGCCAGTTAATAGTTTGCGCAACGTTGTTGCCATTGCTACAGGCATCGTGGTGTCACGCTCGTCG
TTTGGTATGGCTTCATTCAGCTCCGGTTCCCAACGATCAAGGCGAGTTACATGATCCCCCATGTTGTGCA
AAAAAGCGGTTAGCTCCTTCGGTCCTCCGATCGTTGTCAGAAGTAAGTTGGCCGCAGTGTTATCACTCAT
GGTTATGGCAGCACTGCATAATTCTCTTACTGTCATGCCATCCGTAAGATGCTTTTCTGTGACTGGTGAG
TACTCAACCAAGTCATTCTGAGAATAGTGTATGCGGCGACCGAGTTGCTCTTGCCCGGCGTCAATACGGG
ATAATACCGCGCCACATAGCAGAACTTTAAAAGTGCTCATCATTGGAAAACGTTCTTCGGGGCGAAAACT
CTCAAGGATCTTACCGCTGTTGAGATCCAGTTCGATGTAACCCACTCGTGCACCCAACTGATCTTCAGCA
TCTTTTACTTTCACCAGCGTTTCTGGGTGAGCAAAAACAGGAAGGCAAAATGCCGCAAAAAAGGGAATAA
GGGCGACACGGAAATGTTGAATACTCATACTCTTCCTTTTTCAATATTATTGAAGCATTTATCAGGGTTA
TTGTCTCATGAGCGGATACATATTTGAATGTATTTAGAAAAATAAACAAATAGGGGTTCCGCGCACATTT
CCCCGAAAAGTGCCACCTGACGTCGACGGATCGGGAGATCTCCCGATCCCCTATGGTGCACTCTCAGTAC
AATCTGCTCTGATGCCGCATAGTTAAGCCAGTATCTGCTCCCTGCTTGTGTGTTGGAGGTCGCTGAGTAG
TGCGCGAGCAAAATTTAAGCTACAACAAGGCAAGGCTTGACCGACAATTGCATGAAGAATCTGCTTAGGG
TTAGGCGTTTTGCGCTGCTTCGCGATGTACGGGCCAGATATACGCGTT
